Addgene plasmid #62814: pPBC-G3-tdT
Purpose: pPBC-G3-tdT expresses PiggyBac inverted terminal repeat-flanked GCaMP3 and tdTomato under the control of the CAG promoter.
Depositing lab: Karen Wilcox. Depositing organization: University of Utah. Publication: Imaging activity in astrocytes and neurons with genetically encoded calcium indicators following in utero electroporation. Gee JM, Gibbons MB, Taheri M, Palumbos S, Morris SC, Smeal RM, Flynn KF, Economo MN, Cizek CG, Capecchi MR, Tvrdik P, Wilcox KS, White JA. Front Mol Neurosci. 2015 Apr 15;8:10. doi: 10.3389/fnmol.2015.00010. eCollection 2015. PubMed 25926768.
Backbone
  Vector backbone: pSP72
  Backbone manufacturer: Promega Corporation
  Backbone size w/o insert (bp): 2462
  Total vector size (bp): 9039
  Vector type: Mammalian Expression, Bacterial Expression
Growth in bacteria
  Bacterial resistance: Ampicillin, 100 μg/mL
  Growth temperature: 37°C
  Growth strain: DH5alpha
  Copy number: High Copy
Gene/Insert
  Gene/Insert name: ITR-CAG-GCaMP3-IRES-tdTomato-ITR
  Promoter: CAG
  Cloning method: Restriction Enzyme; 5′ cloning site Spe1 (not destroyed); 3′ cloning site EcoR1 (not destroyed)
  Sequencing primers: 5′ ATACGACAATCTCACAGACAGC
Resource information
  A portion of this plasmid was derived from a plasmid made by: GCaMP3 was obtained from G-CaMP3 (Addgene Plasmid #22692). IRES-tdTomato was obtained from Lara Carroll (Mario Capecchi Laboratory).
Terms and licenses: Academic/Nonprofit Terms; Industry Terms: Not Available to Industry
How to cite: pPBC-G3-tdT was a gift from Karen Wilcox (Addgene plasmid # 62814 ; http://n2t.net/addgene:62814 ; RRID:Addgene_62814)
