[The description below was written by a language model from this plasmid's Addgene catalogue record and pLannotate feature annotations shown in this document.]
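Description:
pPBC-G3-tdT is a 9,039 bp PiggyBac transposon donor plasmid built on the Promega pSP72 cloning backbone. It is used for stable, bicistronic expression of a calcium indicator and a red fluorescent marker in mammalian cells. In E. coli it is maintained as a high-copy plasmid through a ColE1/pUC-type origin and selected with ampicillin via the β-lactamase gene. The backbone's SP6 and T7 phage promoters flank the insert, and short lac-region, T3 and MCS remnants appear to be carried over from earlier cloning steps.

The payload is a cassette recorded as ITR-CAG-GCaMP3-IRES-tdTomato-ITR. The CAG promoter is annotated as the CMV enhancer, the chicken β-actin promoter and a chimeric β-actin/β-globin intron, and it drives strong, broadly active transcription of a single mRNA. The first open reading frame is a GCaMP calcium sensor. The automated annotation labels it GCaMP6f, but the catalogue entry and stated provenance identify it as GCaMP3, so the label probably reflects the close similarity among GCaMP variants. An EMCV IRES then allows cap-independent translation of tdTomato, so expressing cells carry a calcium-independent red signal alongside the green activity readout. A fragment of a bleomycin-resistance gene and an HSV TK polyadenylation signal follow.

The PiggyBac terminal repeats are not annotated as such. However, the two baculovirus FP25-derived fragments that bracket the cassette lie where the transposon ends would be expected. When PiggyBac transposase is supplied in trans, the ITR-flanked cassette is excised and integrated into the genome, so expression persists in dividing progenitors and their progeny. The associated publication used this approach with in utero electroporation to image calcium activity in astrocytes and neurons.
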