Features (pLannotate 1.2.2; 25 found; start..end, strand, type, name):
      1..105     -  promoter       AmpR promoter: bla
    200..235     +  CDS            rop (fragment): Rop protein, which maintains plasmids at low copy number; rop
    337..388     +  misc_feature   bom (fragment): basis of mobility region from pBR322
    451..469     +  promoter       SP6 promoter: promoter for bacteriophage SP6 RNA polymerase
    483..522     +  CDS            lacI (fragment): lac repressor; lacI; The lac repressor binds to the lac operator to inhibit transcription in E. coli. This inhibition can be relieved by adding lactose or isopropyl-β-D-thiogalactopyranoside (IPTG).
    535..556     +  protein_bind   CAP binding site: CAP binding activates transcription in the presence of cAMP. E. coli catabolite activator protein
    571..601     +  promoter       lac promoter: promoter for the E. coli lac operon
    609..625     +  protein_bind   lac operator: The lac repressor binds to the lac operator to inhibit transcription in E. coli. This inhibition can be relieved by adding lactose or isopropyl-β-D-thiogalactopyranoside (IPTG). lac repressor encoded by lacI
    670..688     +  promoter       T3 promoter: promoter for bacteriophage T3 RNA polymerase
    690..869     +  CDS            FP (fragment): FP25_NPVAC - Experimental evidence at protein level: Swiss-Prot protein existence level 1. From Autographa californica nuclear polyhedrosis virus (AcMNPV).
   1225..1604    +  enhancer       CMV enhancer: human cytomegalovirus immediate early enhancer
   1607..1882    +  promoter       chicken β-actin promoter: No description available
   1883..2891    +  intron         chimeric intron: chimera between introns from chicken β-actin and rabbit β-globin
   2940..2965    +  misc_feature   MCS (fragment): multiple cloning site
   2971..4323    +  CDS            GCaMP6f: improved fluorescent protein-based calcium sensor (Chen et al., 2013)
   4455..4917    +  misc_feature   IRES: internal ribosome entry site (IRES) of the encephalomyocarditis virus (EMCV)
   4934..6361    +  CDS            tdTomato: tdTomato is a basic (constitutively fluorescent) orange fluorescent protein published in 2004, derived from Discosoma sp.. It is reported to be a somewhat slowly-maturing tandem dimer with low acid sensitivity.
   6379..6531    +  CDS            ble (fragment): BLE_KLEPN - Experimental evidence at protein level: Swiss-Prot protein existence level 1. Binding protein with a strong affinity to the bleomycin family of antibiotics. Binds to CL990; an antimitotic-antibiotic compound. From Klebsiella pneumoniae.
   6590..6637    +  polyA_signal   HSV TK poly(A) signal: herpes simplex virus thymidine kinase polyadenylation signal (Cole and Stacy, 1985)
   7020..7097    +  CDS            FP (fragment): FP25_NPVAC - Experimental evidence at protein level: Swiss-Prot protein existence level 1. From Autographa californica nuclear polyhedrosis virus (AcMNPV).
   7098..7116    -  misc_feature   MCS (fragment): pUC18/19 multiple cloning site
   7144..7162    -  promoter       T7 promoter: promoter for bacteriophage T7 RNA polymerase
   7184..7237    -  CDS            lacI (fragment): lac repressor; lacI; The lac repressor binds to the lac operator to inhibit transcription in E. coli. This inhibition can be relieved by adding lactose or isopropyl-β-D-thiogalactopyranoside (IPTG).
   7420..8008    -  rep_origin     ori: high-copy-number ColE1/pMB1/pBR322/pUC origin of replication
   8179..9039    -  CDS            AmpR: β-lactamase; bla; confers resistance to ampicillin, carbenicillin, and related antibiotics
>Addgene plasmid #62814 | pPBC-G3-tdT | depositor full sequence | sequence record 121226 | pPBC-G3-tdT sequence 9039 bps
ACTCTTCCTTTTTCAATATTATTGAAGCATTTATCAGGGTTATTGTCTCATGAGCGGATACATATTTGAA
TGTATTTAGAAAAATAAACAAATAGGGGTTCCGCGCACATTTCCCCGAAAAGTGCCACCTGACGTCTAAG
AAACCATTATTATCATGACATTAACCTATAAAAATAGGCGTATCACGAGGCCCTTTCGTCTCGCGCGTTT
CGGTGATGACGGTGAAAACCTCTGACACATGCAGCTCCCGGAGACGGTCACAGCTTGTCTGTAAGCGGAT
GCCGGGAGCAGACAAGCCCGTCAGGGCGCGTCAGCGGGTGTTGGCGGGTGTCGGGGCTGGCTTAACTATG
CGGCATCAGAGCAGATTGTACTGAGAGTGCACCATATGGACATATTGTCGTTAGAACGCGGCTACAATTA
ATACATAACCTTATGTATCATACACATACGATTTAGGTGACACTATAGAACTCGACCTCGAGGCTGGCAC
GACAGGTTTCCCGACTGGAAAGCGGGCAGTGAGCGCAACGCAATTAATGTGAGTTAGCTCACTCATTAGG
CACCCCAGGCTTTACACTTTATGCTTCCGGCTCGTATGTTGTGTGGAATTGTGAGCGGATAACAATTTCA
CACAGGAAACAGCTATGACCATGATTACGCCAAGCTCGAAATTAACCCTCACTAAAGGGAACAAAAGCTG
GAGCTCGTCTTTGATCAAAACGCAAATCGACGAAAATGTGTCGGACAATATCAAGTCGATGAGCGAAAAA
CTAAAAAGGCTAGAATACGACAATCTCACAGACAGCGTTGAGATATACGGTATTCACGACAGCAGGCTGA
ATAATAAAAAAATTAGAAACTATTATTTAACCCTAGAAAGATAATCATATTGTGACGTACGTTAAAGATA
ATCATGCGTAAAATTGACGCATGTGTTTTATCGATCTGTATATCGAGGTTTATTTATTAATTTGAATAGA
TATTAAGTTTTATTATATTTACACTTACATACTAATAATAAATTCAACAAACAATTTATTTATGTTTATT
TATTTATTAAAAAAAAACAAAAACTCAAAATTTCTTCTATAAAGTAACAAAACTTTTAAACATTCTCTCT
TTTACAAAAATAAACTTATTTTGTACTTTAAAAACAGTCATGTTGTATTATAAAATAAGTAATTAGCTTA
ACTTATACATAATAGAAACAAATTATACTTATTAGACATTGATTATTGACTAGTTATTAATAGTAATCAA
TTACGGGGTCATTAGTTCATAGCCCATATATGGAGTTCCGCGTTACATAACTTACGGTAAATGGCCCGCC
TGGCTGACCGCCCAACGACCCCCGCCCATTGACGTCAATAATGACGTATGTTCCCATAGTAACGCCAATA
GGGACTTTCCATTGACGTCAATGGGTGGACTATTTACGGTAAACTGCCCACTTGGCAGTACATCAAGTGT
ATCATATGCCAAGTACGCCCCCTATTGACGTCAATGACGGTAAATGGCCCGCCTGGCATTATGCCCAGTA
CATGACCTTATGGGACTTTCCTACTTGGCAGTACATCTACGTATTAGTCATCGCTATTACCATGGGTCGA
GGTGAGCCCCACGTTCTGCTTCACTCTCCCCATCTCCCCCCCCTCCCCACCCCCAATTTTGTATTTATTT
ATTTTTTAATTATTTTGTGCAGCGATGGGGGCGGGGGGGGGGGGGGCGCGCGCCAGGCGGGGCGGGGCGG
GGCGAGGGGCGGGGCGGGGCGAGGCGGAGAGGTGCGGCGGCAGCCAATCAGAGCGGCGCGCTCCGAAAGT
TTCCTTTTATGGCGAGGCGGCGGCGGCGGCGGCCCTATAAAAAGCGAAGCGCGCGGCGGGCGGGAGTCGC
TGCGTTGCCTTCGCCCCGTGCCCCGCTCCGCGCCGCCTCGCGCCGCCCGCCCCGGCTCTGACTGACCGCG
TTACTCCCACAGGTGAGCGGGCGGGACGGCCCTTCTCCTCCGGGCTGTAATTAGCGCTTGGTTTAATGAC
GGCTCGTTTCTTTTCTGTGGCTGCGTGAAAGCCTTAAAGGGCTCCGGGAGGGCCCTTTGTGCGGGGGGGA
GCGGCTCGGGGGGTGCGTGCGTGTGTGTGTGCGTGGGGAGCGCCGCGTGCGGCCCGCGCTGCCCGGCGGC
TGTGAGCGCTGCGGGCGCGGCGCGGGGCTTTGTGCGCTCCGCGTGTGCGCGAGGGGAGCGCGGCCGGGGG
CGGTGCCCCGCGGTGCGGGGGGGCTGCGAGGGGAACAAAGGCTGCGTGCGGGGTGTGTGCGTGGGGGGGT
GAGCAGGGGGTGTGGGCGCGGCGGTCGGGCTGTAACCCCCCCCTGCACCCCCCTCCCCGAGTTGCTGAGC
ACGGCCCGGCTTCGGGTGCGGGGCTCCGTGCGGGGCGTGGCGCGGGGCTCGCCGTGCCGGGCGGGGGGTG
GCGGCAGGTGGGGGTGCCGGGCGGGGCGGGGCCGCCTCGGGCCGGGGAGGGCTCGGGGGAGGGGCGCGGC
GGCCCCGGAGCGCCGGCGGCTGTCGAGGCGCGGCGAGCCGCAGCCATTGCCTTTTATGGTAATCGTGCGA
GAGGGCGCAGGGACTTCCTTTGTCCCAAATCTGGCGGAGCCGAAATCTGGGAGGCGCCGCCGCACCCCCT
CTAGCGGGCGCGGGCGAAGCGGTGCGGCGCCGGCAGGAAGGAAATGGGCGGGGAGGGCCTTCGTGCGTCG
CCGCGCCGCCGTCCCCTTCTCCATCTCCAGCCTCGGGGCTGCCGCAGGGGGACGGCTGCCTTCGGGGGGG
ACGGGGCAGGGCGGGGTTCGGCTTCTGGCGTGTGACCGGCGGCTCTAGAGCCTCTGCTAACCATGTTCAT
GCCTTCTTCTTTTTCCTACAGCTCCTGGGCAACGTGCTGGTTATTGTGCTGTCTCATCATTTTGGCAAAG
CTAGCGCTACCGGACTCAGATCTCGCCACCATGGGTTCTCATCATCATCATCATCATGGTATGGCTAGCA
TGACTGGTGGACAGCAAATGGGTCGGGATCTGTACGACGATGACGATAAGGATCTCGCCACCATGGTCGA
CTCATCACGTCGTAAGTGGAATAAGACAGGTCACGCAGTCAGAGCTATAGGTCGGCTGAGCTCACTCGAG
AACGTCTATATCAAGGCCGACAAGCAGAAGAACGGCATCAAGGCGAACTTCAAGATCCGCCACAACATCG
AGGACGGCGGCGTGCAGCTCGCCTACCACTACCAGCAGAACACCCCCATCGGCGACGGCCCCGTGCTGCT
GCCCGACAACCACTACCTGAGCGTGCAGTCCAAACTTTCGAAAGACCCCAACGAGAAGCGCGATCACATG
GTCCTGCTGGAGTTCGTGACCGCCGCCGGGATCACTCTCGGCATGGACGAGCTGTACAAGGGCGGTACCG
GAGGGAGCATGGTGAGCAAGGGCGAGGAGCTGTTCACCGGGGTGGTGCCCATCCTGGTCGAGCTGGACGG
CGACGTAAACGGCCACAAGTTCAGCGTGTCCGGCGAGGGTGAGGGCGATGCCACCTACGGCAAGCTGACC
CTGAAGTTCATCTGCACCACCGGCAAGCTGCCCGTGCCCTGGCCCACCCTCGTGACCACCCTGACCTACG
GCGTGCAGTGCTTCAGCCGCTACCCCGACCACATGAAGCAGCACGACTTCTTCAAGTCCGCCATGCCCGA
AGGCTACATCCAGGAGCGCACCATCTTCTTCAAGGACGACGGCAACTACAAGACCCGCGCCGAGGTGAAG
TTCGAGGGCGACACCCTGGTGAACCGCATCGAGCTGAAGGGCATCGACTTCAAGGAGGACGGCAACATCC
TGGGGCACAAGCTGGAGTACAACACGCGTGACCAACTGACTGAAGAGCAGATCGCAGAATTTAAAGAGGC
TTTCTCCCTATTTGACAAGGACGGGGATGGGACAATAACAACCAAGGAGCTGGGGACGGTGATGCGGTCT
CTGGGGCAGAACCCCACAGAAGCAGAGCTGCAGGACATGATCAATGAAGTAGATGCCGACGGTGACGGCA
CAATCGACTTCCCTGAGTTCCTGACAATGATGGCAAGAAAAATGAAAGACACAGACAGTGAAGAAGAAAT
TAGAGAAGCGTTCCGTGTGTTTGATAAGGATGGCAATGGCTACATCAGTGCAGCAGAGCTTCGCCACGTG
ATGACAAACCTTGGAGAGAAGTTAACAGATGAAGAGGTTGATGAAATGATCAGGGAAGCAGACATCGATG
GGGATGGTCAGGTAAACTACGAAGAGTTTGTACAAATGATGACAGCGAAGTGAGCGGCCGCCTAGCGGAT
CTGCCCCTCTCCCTCCCCCCCCCCTAACGTTACTGGCCGAAGCCGCTTGGAATAAGGCCGGTGTGCGTTT
GTCTATATGTTATTTTCCACCATATTGCCGTCTTTTGGCAATGTGAGGGCCCGGAAACCTGGCCCTGTCT
TCTTGACGAGCATTCCTAGGGGTCTTTCCCCTCTCGCCAAAGGAATGCAAGGTCTGTTGAATGTCGTGAA
GGAAGCAGTTCCTCTGGAAGCTTCTTGAAGACAAACAACGTCTGTAGCGACCCTTTGCAGGCAGCGGAAC
CCCCCACCTGGCGACAGGTGCCTCTGCGGCCAAAAGCCACGTGTATAAGATACACCTGCAAAGGCGGCAC
AACCCCAGTGCCACGTTGTGAGTTGGATAGTTGTGGAAAGAGTCAAATGGCTCTCCTCAAGCGTATTCAA
CAAGGGGCTGAAGGATGCCCAGAAGGTACCCCATTGTATGGGATCTGATCTGGGGCCTCGGTGCACATGC
TTTACATGTGTTTAGTCGAGGTTAAAAAAACGTCTAGGCCCCCCGAACCACGGGGACGTGGTTTTCCTTT
GAAAAACACGATGATAATATGGCCACAACATATATGGTGAGCAAGGGCGAGGAGGTCATCAAAGAGTTCA
TGCGCTTCAAGGTGCGCATGGAGGGCTCCATGAACGGCCACGAGTTCGAGATCGAGGGCGAGGGCGAGGG
CCGCCCCTACGAGGGCACCCAGACCGCCAAGCTGAAGGTGACCAAGGGCGGCCCCCTGCCCTTCGCCTGG
GACATCCTGTCCCCCCAGTTCATGTACGGCTCCAAGGCGTACGTGAAGCACCCCGCCGACATCCCCGATT
ACAAGAAGCTGTCCTTCCCCGAGGGCTTCAAGTGGGAGCGCGTGATGAACTTCGAGGACGGCGGTCTGGT
GACCGTGACCCAGGACTCCTCCCTGCAGGACGGCACGCTGATCTACAAGGTGAAGATGCGCGGCACCAAC
TTCCCCCCCGACGGCCCCGTAATGCAGAAGAAGACCATGGGCTGGGAGGCCTCCACCGAGCGCCTGTACC
CCCGCGACGGCGTGCTGAAGGGCGAGATCCACCAGGCCCTGAAGCTGAAGGACGGCGGCCACTACCTGGT
GGAGTTCAAGACCATCTACATGGCCAAGAAGCCCGTGCAACTGCCCGGCTACTACTACGTGGACACCAAG
CTGGACATCACCTCCCACAACGAGGACTACACCATCGTGGAACAGTACGAGCGCTCCGAGGGCCGCCACC
ACCTGTTCCTGGGGCATGGCACCGGCAGCACCGGCAGCGGCAGCTCCGGCACCGCCTCCTCCGAGGACAA
CAACATGGCCGTCATCAAAGAGTTCATGCGCTTCAAGGTGCGCATGGAGGGCTCCATGAACGGCCACGAG
TTCGAGATCGAGGGCGAGGGCGAGGGCCGCCCCTACGAGGGCACCCAGACCGCCAAGCTGAAGGTGACCA
AGGGCGGCCCCCTGCCCTTCGCCTGGGACATCCTGTCCCCCCAGTTCATGTACGGCTCCAAGGCGTACGT
GAAGCACCCCGCCGACATCCCCGATTACAAGAAGCTGTCCTTCCCCGAGGGCTTCAAGTGGGAGCGCGTG
ATGAACTTCGAGGACGGCGGTCTGGTGACCGTGACCCAGGACTCCTCCCTGCAGGACGGCACGCTGATCT
ACAAGGTGAAGATGCGCGGCACCAACTTCCCCCCCGACGGCCCCGTAATGCAGAAGAAGACCATGGGCTG
GGAGGCCTCCACCGAGCGCCTGTACCCCCGCGACGGCGTGCTGAAGGGCGAGATCCACCAGGCCCTGAAG
CTGAAGGACGGCGGCCACTACCTGGTGGAGTTCAAGACCATCTACATGGCCAAGAAGCCCGTGCAACTGC
CCGGCTACTACTACGTGGACACCAAGCTGGACATCACCTCCCACAACGAGGACTACACCATCGTGGAACA
GTACGAGCGCTCCGAGGGCCGCCACCACCTGTTCCTGTACGGCATGGACGAGCTGTACAAGTAAGCGGCC
GCTTCGAAATGACCGACCAAGCGACGCCCAACCTGCCATCACGAGATTTCGATTCCACCGCCGCCTTCTA
TGAAAGGTTGGGCTTCGGAATCGTTTTCCGGGACGCCGGCTGGATGATCCTCCAGCGCGGGGATCTCATG
CTGGAGTTCTTCGCCCACCCTAGGGGGAGGCTAACTGAAACACGGAAGGAGACAATACCGGAAGGAACCC
GCGCTATGACGGCAATAAAAAGACAGAATAAAACGCACGGTGTTGGGTCGTTTGTTCGGCGCGCCATCGA
AGCAGCTCCAGCCTACACAATCGCTCAAGACGTGTAATGCTTTTATTATATATTAGTCACGATATCTATA
ACAAGAAAATATATATATAATAAGTTATCACGTAAGTAGAACATGAAATAACAATATAATTATCGTATGA
GTTAAATCTTAAAAGTCACGTAAAAGATAATCATGCGTCATTTTGACTCACGCGGTCGTTATAGTTCAAA
ATCAGTGACACTTACCGCATTGACAAGCACGCCTCACGGGAGCTCCAAGCGGCGACTGAGATGTCCTAAA
TGCACAGCGACGGATTCGCGCTATTTAGAAAGAGAGAGCAATATTTCAAGAATGCATGCGTCAATTTTAC
GCAGACTATCTTTCTAGGGTTAAAAAAGATTTGCGCTTTACTCGACCTAAACTTTAAACACGTCATAGAA
TCTTCGTTTGACAAAAACCACATTGTGGGGTACCGAGCTCGAATTCATCGATGATATCAGATCTGCCGGT
CTCCCTATAGTGAGTCGTATTAATTTCGATAAGCCAGGTTAACCTGCATTAATGAATCGGCCAACGCGCG
GGGAGAGGCGGTTTGCGTATTGGGCGCTCTTCCGCTTCCTCGCTCACTGACTCGCTGCGCTCGGTCGTTC
GGCTGCGGCGAGCGGTATCAGCTCACTCAAAGGCGGTAATACGGTTATCCACAGAATCAGGGGATAACGC
AGGAAAGAACATGTGAGCAAAAGGCCAGCAAAAGGCCAGGAACCGTAAAAAGGCCGCGTTGCTGGCGTTT
TTCCATAGGCTCCGCCCCCCTGACGAGCATCACAAAAATCGACGCTCAAGTCAGAGGTGGCGAAACCCGA
CAGGACTATAAAGATACCAGGCGTTTCCCCCTGGAAGCTCCCTCGTGCGCTCTCCTGTTCCGACCCTGCC
GCTTACCGGATACCTGTCCGCCTTTCTCCCTTCGGGAAGCGTGGCGCTTTCTCATAGCTCACGCTGTAGG
TATCTCAGTTCGGTGTAGGTCGTTCGCTCCAAGCTGGGCTGTGTGCACGAACCCCCCGTTCAGCCCGACC
GCTGCGCCTTATCCGGTAACTATCGTCTTGAGTCCAACCCGGTAAGACACGACTTATCGCCACTGGCAGC
AGCCACTGGTAACAGGATTAGCAGAGCGAGGTATGTAGGCGGTGCTACAGAGTTCTTGAAGTGGTGGCCT
AACTACGGCTACACTAGAAGAACAGTATTTGGTATCTGCGCTCTGCTGAAGCCAGTTACCTTCGGAAAAA
GAGTTGGTAGCTCTTGATCCGGCAAACAAACCACCGCTGGTAGCGGTGGTTTTTTTGTTTGCAAGCAGCA
GATTACGCGCAGAAAAAAAGGATCTCAAGAAGATCCTTTGATCTTTTCTACGGGGTCTGACGCTCAGTGG
AACGAAAACTCACGTTAAGGGATTTTGGTCATGAGATTATCAAAAAGGATCTTCACCTAGATCCTTTTAA
ATTAAAAATGAAGTTTTAAATCAATCTAAAGTATATATGAGTAAACTTGGTCTGACAGTTACCAATGCTT
AATCAGTGAGGCACCTATCTCAGCGATCTGTCTATTTCGTTCATCCATAGTTGCCTGACTCCCCGTCGTG
TAGATAACTACGATACGGGAGGGCTTACCATCTGGCCCCAGTGCTGCAATGATACCGCGAGACCCACGCT
CACCGGCTCCAGATTTATCAGCAATAAACCAGCCAGCCGGAAGGGCCGAGCGCAGAAGTGGTCCTGCAAC
TTTATCCGCCTCCATCCAGTCTATTAATTGTTGCCGGGAAGCTAGAGTAAGTAGTTCGCCAGTTAATAGT
TTGCGCAACGTTGTTGCCATTGCTACAGGCATCGTGGTGTCACGCTCGTCGTTTGGTATGGCTTCATTCA
GCTCCGGTTCCCAACGATCAAGGCGAGTTACATGATCCCCCATGTTGTGCAAAAAAGCGGTTAGCTCCTT
CGGTCCTCCGATCGTTGTCAGAAGTAAGTTGGCCGCAGTGTTATCACTCATGGTTATGGCAGCACTGCAT
AATTCTCTTACTGTCATGCCATCCGTAAGATGCTTTTCTGTGACTGGTGAGTACTCAACCAAGTCATTCT
GAGAATAGTGTATGCGGCGACCGAGTTGCTCTTGCCCGGCGTCAATACGGGATAATACCGCGCCACATAG
CAGAACTTTAAAAGTGCTCATCATTGGAAAACGTTCTTCGGGGCGAAAACTCTCAAGGATCTTACCGCTG
TTGAGATCCAGTTCGATGTAACCCACTCGTGCACCCAACTGATCTTCAGCATCTTTTACTTTCACCAGCG
TTTCTGGGTGAGCAAAAACAGGAAGGCAAAATGCCGCAAAAAAGGGAATAAGGGCGACACGGAAATGTTG
AATACTCAT
