>Addgene plasmid #62814 | pPBC-G3-tdT | addgene partial sequence | sequence record 178847 | Addgene Partial NGS Result
GGGGGACGGCTGCCTTCGGGGGGGACGGGGCAGGGCGGGGTTCGGCTTCTGGCGTGTGACCGGCGGCTCT
AGAGCCTCTGCTAACCATGTTCATGCCTTCTTCTTTTTCCTACAGCTCCTGGGCAACGTGCTGGTTATTG
TGCTGTCTCATCATTTTGGCAAAGCTAGCGCTACCGGACTCAGATCTCGCCACCATGGGTTCTCATCATC
ATCATCATCATGGTATGGCTAGCATGACTGGTGGACAGCAAATGGGTCGGGATCTGTACGACGATGACGA
TAAGGATCTCGCCACCATGGTCGACTCATCACGTCGTAAGTGGAATAAGACAGGTCACGCAGTCAGAGCT
ATAGGTCGGCTGAGCTCACTCGAGAACGTCTATATCAAGGCCGACAAGCAGAAGAACGGCATCAAGGCGA
ACTTCAAGATCCGCCACAACATCGAGGACGGCGGCGTGCAGCTCGCCTACCACTACCAGCAGAACACCCC
CATCGGCGACGGCCCCGTGCTGCTGCCCGACAACCACTACCTGAGCGTGCAGTCCAAACTTTCGAAAGAC
CCCAACGAGAAGCGCGATCACATGGTCCTGCTGGAGTTCGTGACCGCCGCCGGGATCACTCTCGGCATGG
ACGAGCTGTACAAGGGCGGTACCGGAGGGAGCATGGTGAGCAAGGGCGAGGAGCTGTTCACCGGGGTGGT
GCCCATCCTGGTCGAGCTGGACGGCGACGTAAACGGCCACAAGTTCAGCGTGTCCGGCGAGGGTGAGGGC
GATGCCACCTACGGCAAGCTGACCCTGAAGTTCATCTGCACCACCGGCAAGCTGCCCGTGCCCTGGCCCA
CCCTCGTGACCACCCTGACCTACGGCGTGCAGTGCTTCAGCCGCTACCCCGACCACATGAAGCAGCACGA
CTTCTTCAAGTCCGCCATGCCCGAAGGCTACATCCAGGAGCGCACCATCTTCTTCAAGGACGACGGCAAC
TACAAGACCCGCGCCGAGGTGAAGTTCGAGGGCGACACCCTGGTGAACCGCATCGAGCTGAAGGGCATCG
ACTTCAAGGAGGACGGCAACATCCTGGGGCACAAGCTGGAGTACAACACGCGTGACCAACTGACTGAAGA
GCAGATCGCAGAATTTAAAGAGGCTTTCTCCCTATTTGACAAGGACGGGGATGGGACAATAACAACCAAG
GAGCTGGGGACGGTGATGCGGTCTCTGGGGCAGAACCCCACAGAAGCAGAGCTGCAGGACATGATCAATG
AAGTAGATGCCGACGGTGACGGCACAATCGACTTCCCTGAGTTCCTGACAATGATGGCAAGAAAAATGAA
AGACACAGACAGTGAAGAAGAAATTAGAGAAGCGTTCCGTGTGTTTGATAAGGATGGCAATGGCTACATC
AGTGCAGCAGAGCTTCGCCACGTGATGACAAACCTTGGAGAGAAGTTAACAGATGAAGAGGTTGATGAAA
TGATCAGGGAAGCAGACATCGATGGGGATGGTCAGGTAAACTACGAAGAGTTTGTACAAATGATGACAGC
GAAGTGAGCGGCCGCCTAGCGGATCTGCCCCTCTCCCTCCCCCCCCCCTAACGTTACTGGCCGAAGCCGC
TTGGAATAAGGCCGGTGTGCGTTTGTCTATATGTTATTTTCCACCATATTGCCGTCTTTTGGCAATGTGA
GGGCCCGGAAACCTGGCCCTGTCTTCTTGACGAGCATTCCTAGGGGTCTTTCCCCTCTCGCCAAAGGAAT
GCAAGGTCTGTTGAATGTCGTGAAGGAAGCAGTTCCTCTGGAAGCTTCTTGAAGACAAACAACGTCTGTA
GCGACCCTTTGCAGGCAGCGGAACCCCCCACCTGGCGACAGGTGCCTCTGCGGCCAAAAGCCACGTGTAT
AAGATACACCTGCAAAGGCGGCACAACCCCAGTGCCACGTTGTGAGTTGGATAGTTGTGGAAAGAGTCAA
ATGGCTCTCCTCAAGCGTATTCAACAAGGGGCTGAAGGATGCCCAGAAGGTACCCCATTGTATGGGATCT
GATCTGGGGCCTCGGTGCACATGCTTTACATGTGTTTAGTCGAGGTTAAAAAAACGTCTAGGCCCCCCGA
ACCACGGGGACGTGGTTTTCCTTTGAAAAACACGATGATAATATGGCCACAACATATATGGTGAGCAAGG
GCGAGGAGGTCATCAAAGAGTTCATGCGCTTCAAGGTGCGCATGGAGGGCTCCATGAACGGCCACGAGTT
CGAGATCGAGGGCGAGGGCGAGGGCCGCCCCTACGAGGGCACCCAGACCGCCAAGCTGAAGGTGACCAAG
GGCGGCCCCCTGCCCTTCGCCTGGGACATCCTGTCCCCCCAGTTCATGTACGGCTCCAAGGCGTACGTGA
AGCACCCCGCCGACATCCCCGATTACAAGAAGCTGTCCTTCCCCGAGGGCTTCAAGTGGGAGCGCGTGAT
GAACTTCGAGGACGGCGGTCTGGTGACCGTGACCCAGGACTCCTCCCTGCAGGACGGCACGCTGATCTAC
AAGGTGAAGATGCGCGGCACCAACTTCCCCCCCGACGGCCCCGTAATGCAGAAGAAGACCATGGGCTGGG
AGGCCTCCACCGAGCGCCTGTACCCCCGCGACGGCGTGCTGAAGGGCGAGATCCACCAGGCCCTGAAGCT
GAAGGACGGCGGCCACTACCTGGTGGAGTTCAAGACCATCTACATGGCCAAGAAGCCCGTGCAACTGCCC
GGCTACTACTACGTGGACACCAAGCTGGACATCACCTCCCACAACGAGGACTACACCATCGTGGAACAGT
ACGAGCGCTCCGAGGGCCGCCACCACCTGTTCCTGGGGCATGGCACCGGCAGCACCGGCAGCGGCAGCTC
CGGCACCGCCTCCTCCGAGGACAACAACATGGCCGTCATCAAAGAGTTCATGCGCTTCAAGGTGCGCATG
GAGGGCTCCATGAACGGCCACGAGTTCGAGATCGAGGGCGAGGGCGAGGGCCGCCCCTACGAGGGCACCC
AGACCGCCAAGCTGAAGGTGACCAAGGGCGGCCCCCTGCCCTTCGCCTGGGACATCCTGTCCCCCCAGTT
CATGTACGGCTCCAAGGCGTACGTGAAGCACCCCGCCGACATCCCCGATTACAAGAAGCTGTCCTTCCCC
GAGGGCTTCAAGTGGGAGCGCGTGATGAACTTCGAGGACGGCGGTCTGGTGACCGTGACCCAGGACTCCT
CCCTGCAGGACGGCACGCTGATCTACAAGGTGAAGATGCGCGGCACCAACTTCCCCCCCGACGGCCCCGT
AATGCAGAAGAAGACCATGGGCTGGGAGGCCTCCACCGAGCGCCTGTACCCCCGCGACGGCGTGCTGAAG
GGCGAGATCCACCAGGCCCTGAAGCTGAAGGACGGCGGCCACTACCTGGTGGAGTTCAAGACCATCTACA
TGGCCAAGAAGCCCGTGCAACTGCCCGGCTACTACTACGTGGACACCAAGCTGGACATCACCTCCCACAA
CGAGGACTACACCATCGTGGAACAGTACGAGCGCTCCGAGGGCCGCCACCACCTGTTCCTGTACGGCATG
GACGAGCTGTACAAGTAAGCGGCCGCTTCGAAATGACCGACCAAGCGACGCCCAACCTGCCATCACGAGA
TTTCGATTCCACCGCCGCCTTCTATGAAAGGTTGGGCTTCGGAATCGTTTTCCGGGACGCCGGCTGGATG
ATCCTCCAGCGCGGGGATCTCATGCTGGAGTTCTTCGCCCACCCTAGGGGGAGGCTAACTGAAACACGGA
AGGAGACAATACCGGAAGGAACCCGCGCTATGACGGCAATAAAAAGACAGAATAAAACGCACGGTGTTGG
GTCGTTTGTTCGGCGCGCCATCGAAGCAGCTCCAGCCTACACAATCGCTCAAGACGTGTAATGCTTTTAT
TATATATTAGTCACGATATCTATAACAAGAAAATATATATATAATAAGTTATCACGTAAGTAGAACATGA
AATAACAATATAATTATCGTATGAGTTAAATCTTAAAAGTCACGTAAAAGATAATCATGCGTCATTTTGA
CTCACGCGGTCGTTATAGTTCAAAATCAGTGACACTTACCGCATTGACAAGCACGCCTCACGGGAGCTCC
AAGCGGCGACTGAGATGTCCTAAATGCACAGCGACGGATTCGCGCTATTTAGAAAGAGAGAGCAATATTT
CAAGAATGCATGCGTCAATTTTACGCAGACTATCTTTCTAGGGTTAAAAAAGATTTGCGCTTTACTCGAC
CTAAACTTTAAACACGTCATAGAATCTTCGTTTGACAAAAACCACATTGTGGGGTACCGAGCTCGAATTC
ATCGATGATATCAGATCTGCCGGTCTCCCTATAGTGAGTCGTATTAATTTCGATAAGCCAGGTTAACCTG
CATTAATGAATCGGCCAACGCGCGGGGAGAGGCGGTTTGCGTATTGGGCGCTCTTCCGCTTCCTCGCTCA
CTGACTCGCTGCGCTCGGTCGTTCGGCTGCGGCGAGCGGTATCAGCTCACTCAAAGGCGGTAATACGGTT
ATCCACAGAATCAGGGGATAACGCAGGAAAGAACATGTGAGCAAAAGGCCAGCAAAAGGCCAGGAACCGT
AAAAAGGCCGCGTTGCTGGCGTTTTTCCATAGGCTCCGCCCCCCTGACGAGCATCACAAAAATCGACGCT
CAAGTCAGAGGTGGCGAAACCCGACAGGACTATAAAGATACCAGGCGTTTCCCCCTGGAAGCTCCCTCGT
GCGCTCTCCTGTTCCGACCCTGCCGCTTACCGGATACCTGTCCGCCTTTCTCCCTTCGGGAAGCGTGGCG
CTTTCTCATAGCTCACGCTGTAGGTATCTCAGTTCGGTGTAGGTCGTTCGCTCCAAGCTGGGCTGTGTGC
ACGAACCCCCCGTTCAGCCCGACCGCTGCGCCTTATCCGGTAACTATCGTCTTGAGTCCAACCCGGTAAG
ACACGACTTATCGCCACTGGCAGCAGCCACTGGTAACAGGATTAGCAGAGCGAGGTATGTAGGCGGTGCT
ACAGAGTTCTTGAAGTGGTGGCCTAACTACGGCTACACTAGAAGAACAGTATTTGGTATCTGCGCTCTGC
TGAAGCCAGTTACCTTCGGAAAAAGAGTTGGTAGCTCTTGATCCGGCAAACAAACCACCGCTGGTAGCGG
TGGTTTTTTTGTTTGCAAGCAGCAGATTACGCGCAGAAAAAAAGGATCTCAAGAAGATCCTTTGATCTTT
TCTACGGGGTCTGACGCTCAGTGGAACGAAAACTCACGTTAAGGGATTTTGGTCATGAGATTATCAAAAA
GGATCTTCACCTAGATCCTTTTAAATTAAAAATGAAGTTTTAAATCAATCTAAAGTATATATGAGTAAAC
TTGGTCTGACAGTTACCAATGCTTAATCAGTGAGGCACCTATCTCAGCGATCTGTCTATTTCGTTCATCC
ATAGTTGCCTGACTCCCCGTCGTGTAGATAACTACGATACGGGAGGGCTTACCATCTGGCCCCAGTGCTG
CAATGATACCGCGAGACCCACGCTCACCGGCTCCAGATTTATCAGCAATAAACCAGCCAGCCGGAAGGGC
CGAGCGCAGAAGTGGTCCTGCAACTTTATCCGCCTCCATCCAGTCTATTAATTGTTGCCGGGAAGCTAGA
GTAAGTAGTTCGCCAGTTAATAGTTTGCGCAACGTTGTTGCCATTGCTACAGGCATCGTGGTGTCACGCT
CGTCGTTTGGTATGGCTTCATTCAGCTCCGGTTCCCAACGATCAAGGCGAGTTACATGATCCCCCATGTT
GTGCAAAAAAGCGGTTAGCTCCTTCGGTCCTCCGATCGTTGTCAGAAGTAAGTTGGCCGCAGTGTTATCA
CTCATGGTTATGGCAGCACTGCATAATTCTCTTACTGTCATGCCATCCGTAAGATGCTTTTCTGTGACTG
GTGAGTACTCAACCAAGTCATTCTGAGAATAGTGTATGCGGCGACCGAGTTGCTCTTGCCCGGCGTCAAT
ACGGGATAATACCGCGCCACATAGCAGAACTTTAAAAGTGCTCATCATTGGAAAACGTTCTTCGGGGCGA
AAACTCTCAAGGATCTTACCGCTGTTGAGATCCAGTTCGATGTAACCCACTCGTGCACCCAACTGATCTT
CAGCATCTTTTACTTTCACCAGCGTTTCTGGGTGAGCAAAAACAGGAAGGCAAAATGCCGCAAAAAAGGG
AATAAGGGCGACACGGAAATGTTGAATACTCATACTCTTCCTTTTTCAATATTATTGAAGCATTTATCAG
GGTTATTGTCTCATGAGCGGATACATATTTGAATGTATTTAGAAAAATAAACAAATAGGGGTTCCGCGCA
CATTTCCCCGAAAAGTGCCACCTGACGTCTAAGAAACCATTATTATCATGACATTAACCTATAAAAATAG
GCGTATCACGAGGCCCTTTCGTCTCGCGCGTTTCGGTGATGACGGTGAAAACCTCTGACACATGCAGCTC
CCGGAGACGGTCACAGCTTGTCTGTAAGCGGATGCCGGGAGCAGACAAGCCCGTCAGGGCGCGTCAGCGG
GTGTTGGCGGGTGTCGGGGCTGGCTTAACTATGCGGCATCAGAGCAGATTGTACTGAGAGTGCACCATAT
GGACATATTGTCGTTAGAACGCGGCTACAATTAATACATAACCTTATGTATCATACACATACGATTTAGG
TGACACTATAGAACTCGACCTCGAGGCTGGCACGACAGGTTTCCCGACTGGAAAGCGGGCAGTGAGCGCA
ACGCAATTAATGTGAGTTAGCTCACTCATTAGGCACCCCAGGCTTTACACTTTATGCTTCCGGCTCGTAT
GTTGTGTGGAATTGTGAGCGGATAACAATTTCACACAGGAAACAGCTATGACCATGATTACGCCAAGCTC
GAAATTAACCCTCACTAAAGGGAACAAAAGCTGGAGCTCGTCTTTGATCAAAACGCAAATCGACGAAAAT
GTGTCGGACAATATCAAGTCGATGAGCGAAAAACTAAAAAGGCTAGAATACGACAATCTCACAGACAGCG
TTGAGATATACGGTATTCACGACAGCAGGCTGAATAATAAAAAAATTAGAAACTATTATTTAACCCTAGA
AAGATAATCATATTGTGACGTACGTTAAAGATAATCATGCGTAAAATTGACGCATGTGTTTTATCGATCT
GTATATCGAGGTTTATTTATTAATTTGAATAGATATTAAGTTTTATTATATTTACACTTACATACTAATA
ATAAATTCAACAAACAATTTATTTATGTTTATTTATTTATTAAAAAAAAACAAAAACTCAAAATTTCTTC
TATAAAGTAACAAAACTTTTAAACATTCTCTCTTTTACAAAAATAAACTTATTTTGTACTTTAAAAACAG
TCATGTTGTATTATAAAATAAGTAATTAGCTTAACTTATACATAATAGAAACAAATTATACTTATTAGAC
ATTGATTATTGACTAGTTATTAATAGTAATCAATTACGGGGTCATTAGTTCATAGCCCATATATGGAGTT
CCGCGTTACATAACTTACGGTAAATGGCCCGCCTGGCTGACCGCCCAACGACCCCCGCCCATTGACGTCA
ATAATGACGTATGTTCCCATAGTAACGCCAATAGGGACTTTCCATTGACGTCAATGGGTGGA
